>Addgene plasmid #107807 | pHBS1256 TDP43 RRM-GFP W385G | depositor full sequence | sequence record 203559 | pHBS1256 TDP43 RRM-GFP W385G sequence 5680 bps
CGCCATTCTGCCTGGGGACGTCGGAGCAAGCTTGATTTAGGTGACACTATAGAATACAAGCTACTTGTTC
TTTTTGCAGGATCCCATCGATTCGAATTCAAGGATCAACAAGTTTGTACAAAAAAGCAGGCTGGCGCCGG
TACCACCGGTGCCACCATGGGATCCATGTCTGAATATATTCGGGTAACCGAAGATGAGAACGATGAGCCC
ATTGAAATACCATCGGAAGACGATGGGACGGTGCTGCTCTCCACGGTTACAGCCCAGTTTCCAGGGGCGT
GTGGGCTTCGCTACAGGAATCCAGTGTCTCAGTGTATGAGAGGTGTCCGGCTGGTAGAAGGAATTCTGCA
TGCCCCAGATGCTGGCTGGGGAAATCTGGTGTATGTTGTCAACTATCCAAAAGATAACAAAAGAAAAATG
GATGAGACAGATGCTTCATCAGCAGTGAAAGTGAAAAGAGCAGTCCAGAAAACATCCAGTAAAGGAGAGG
AACTATTTACAGGTACTGTGCCTATCAAAGTCGAGCTGGACGGCGACGTAAACGGCCACAAGTTCAGCGT
GCGTGGCGAGGGCGAGGGCGATGCCACCGAGGGCAAGCTGACCCTGAAGTTCATCTGCACCACCGGCAAG
CTGCCGGTGCCGTGGCCGACCCTCGTGACCACCCTGACCTACGGCGTGCAGTGCTTCAGCCGCTACCCGG
ACCACATGAAGCGTCACGACTTCTTCAAGTCCGCCATGCCGGAAGGCTACGTCCAGGAGCGCACCATCGA
GTTCAAGGACGACGGCACCTACAAGACCCGCGCGGAGGTGAAGTTCGAGGGCGACACCCTGGTGAACCGC
ATCGAGCTGAAGGGCAACGACTTCAAGGAGGACGGCAACATCCTGGGTCACAAGCTGGAGTACAACCACA
ACAGCCACAACGTCCGTATCGAAGCCGACAAGCAGAAGAACGGCATCAAGGCTAACTTCAAGATCCGCCA
CAACGTTGAGGACGGCAGCCAGCAGGAAGCCGACCACAAACAGCAGAACACCCCGATCGGCGACGGCCCG
GTGCGCCTGCCGGACAACCACTATCTGAGCACCCAGACCACGCTGAGCAAAGACCCGAACGAGAAGCGCG
ATCACATGGTCCTGAAGGAGTTCGTGACGGCAGCCGGTATCACTAAAGGTGAAGATGAAAGTGGATCCAA
TGCCGAACCTAAGCACAATAGCAATAGACAGTTAGAAAGAAGTGGAAGATTTGGTGGTAATCCAGGTGGC
TTTGGGAATCAGGGTGGATTTGGTAATAGCAGAGGGGGTGGAGCTGGTTTGGGAAACAATCAAGGTAGTA
ATATGGGTGGTGGGATGAACTTTGGTGCGTTCAGCATTAATCCAGCCATGATGGCTGCCGCCCAGGCAGC
ACTACAGAGCAGTTGGGGTATGATGGGCATGTTAGCCAGCCAGCAGAACCAGTCAGGCCCATCGGGTAAT
AACCAAAACCAAGGCAACATGCAGAGGGAGCCAAACCAGGCCTTCGGTTCTGGAAATAACTCTTATAGTG
GCTCTAATTCTGGTGCAGCAATTGGTGGGGGATCAGCATCCAATGCAGGGTCGGGCAGTGGTTTTAATGG
AGGCTTTGGCTCAAGCATGGATTCTAAGTCTTCTGGCTGGGGAATGTAGACCCAGCTTTCTTGTACAAAG
TGGTTGATCCTCTCGAGCCTCTAGAACTATAGTGAGTCGTATTACGTAGATCCAGACATGATAAGATACA
TTGATGAGTTTGGACAAACCACAACTAGAATGCAGTGAAAAAAATGCTTTATTTGTGAAATTTGTGATGC
TATTGCTTTATTTGTAACCATTATAAGCTGCAATAAACAAGTTAACAACAACAATTGCATTCATTTTATG
TTTCAGGTTCAGGGGGAGGTGTGGGAGGTTTTTTAATTCGCGGCCGCGGCGCCAATGCATTGGGCCCGGT
ACCCAGCTTTTGTTCCCTTTAGTGAGGGTTAATTGCGCGCTTGGCGTAATCATGGTCATAGCTGTTTCCT
GTGTGAAATTGTTATCCGCTCACAATTCCACACAACATACGAGCCGGAAGCATAAAGTGTAAAGCCTGGG
GTGCCTAATGAGTGAGCTAACTCACATTAATTGCGTTGCGCTCACTGCCCGCTTTCCAGTCGGGAAACCT
GTCGTGCCAGCTGCATTAATGAATCGGCCAACGCGCGGGGAGAGGCGGTTTGCGTATTGGGCGCTCTTCC
GCTTCCTCGCTCACTGACTCGCTGCGCTCGGTCGTTCGGCTGCGGCGAGCGGTATCAGCTCACTCAAAGG
CGGTAATACGGTTATCCACAGAATCAGGGGATAACGCAGGAAAGAACATGTGAGCAAAAGGCCAGCAAAA
GGCCAGGAACCGTAAAAAGGCCGCGTTGCTGGCGTTTTTCCATAGGCTCCGCCCCCCTGACGAGCATCAC
AAAAATCGACGCTCAAGTCAGAGGTGGCGAAACCCGACAGGACTATAAAGATACCAGGCGTTTCCCCCTG
GAAGCTCCCTCGTGCGCTCTCCTGTTCCGACCCTGCCGCTTACCGGATACCTGTCCGCCTTTCTCCCTTC
GGGAAGCGTGGCGCTTTCTCATAGCTCACGCTGTAGGTATCTCAGTTCGGTGTAGGTCGTTCGCTCCAAG
CTGGGCTGTGTGCACGAACCCCCCGTTCAGCCCGACCGCTGCGCCTTATCCGGTAACTATCGTCTTGAGT
CCAACCCGGTAAGACACGACTTATCGCCACTGGCAGCAGCCACTGGTAACAGGATTAGCAGAGCGAGGTA
TGTAGGCGGTGCTACAGAGTTCTTGAAGTGGTGGCCTAACTACGGCTACACTAGAAGGACAGTATTTGGT
ATCTGCGCTCTGCTGAAGCCAGTTACCTTCGGAAAAAGAGTTGGTAGCTCTTGATCCGGCAAACAAACCA
CCGCTGGTAGCGGTGGTTTTTTTGTTTGCAAGCAGCAGATTACGCGCAGAAAAAAAGGATCTCAAGAAGA
TCCTTTGATCTTTTCTACGGGGTCTGACGCTCAGTGGAACGAAAACTCACGTTAAGGGATTTTGGTCATG
AGATTATCAAAAAGGATCTTCACCTAGATCCTTTTAAATTAAAAATGAAGTTTTAAATCAATCTAAAGTA
TATATGAGTAAACTTGGTCTGACAGTTACCAATGCTTAATCAGTGAGGCACCTATCTCAGCGATCTGTCT
ATTTCGTTCATCCATAGTTGCCTGACTCCCCGTCGTGTAGATAACTACGATACGGGAGGGCTTACCATCT
GGCCCCAGTGCTGCAATGATACCGCGAGACCCACGCTCACCGGCTCCAGATTTATCAGCAATAAACCAGC
CAGCCGGAAGGGCCGAGCGCAGAAGTGGTCCTGCAACTTTATCCGCCTCCATCCAGTCTATTAATTGTTG
CCGGGAAGCTAGAGTAAGTAGTTCGCCAGTTAATAGTTTGCGCAACGTTGTTGCCATTGCTACAGGCATC
GTGGTGTCACGCTCGTCGTTTGGTATGGCTTCATTCAGCTCCGGTTCCCAACGATCAAGGCGAGTTACAT
GATCCCCCATGTTGTGCAAAAAAGCGGTTAGCTCCTTCGGTCCTCCGATCGTTGTCAGAAGTAAGTTGGC
CGCAGTGTTATCACTCATGGTTATGGCAGCACTGCATAATTCTCTTACTGTCATGCCATCCGTAAGATGC
TTTTCTGTGACTGGTGAGTACTCAACCAAGTCATTCTGAGAATAGTGTATGCGGCGACCGAGTTGCTCTT
GCCCGGCGTCAATACGGGATAATACCGCGCCACATAGCAGAACTTTAAAAGTGCTCATCATTGGAAAACG
TTCTTCGGGGCGAAAACTCTCAAGGATCTTACCGCTGTTGAGATCCAGTTCGATGTAACCCACTCGTGCA
CCCAACTGATCTTCAGCATCTTTTACTTTCACCAGCGTTTCTGGGTGAGCAAAAACAGGAAGGCAAAATG
CCGCAAAAAAGGGAATAAGGGCGACACGGAAATGTTGAATACTCATACTCTTCCTTTTTCAATATTATTG
AAGCATTTATCAGGGTTATTGTCTCATGAGCGGATACATATTTGAATGTATTTAGAAAAATAAACAAATA
GGGGTTCCGCGCACATTTCCCCGAAAAGTGCCACCTAAATTGTAAGCGTTAATATTTTGTTAAAATTCGC
GTTAAATTTTTGTTAAATCAGCTCATTTTTTAACCAATAGGCCGAAATCGGCAAAATCCCTTATAAATCA
AAAGAATAGACCGAGATAGGGT
[37 nt withheld, positions 4293-4329]
AAAGAACGTGGACTCCAACGTCAAAGG
[49 nt withheld, positions 4357-4405]
T
[91 nt withheld, positions 4407-4497]
G
[124 nt withheld, positions 4499-4622]
CCCATTCGCCATTCAGGCTGCGCAACTGTTGGGAAGGGCGATCGGTGCGGGCCTCTTCGCTATTACGCCA
GTCGACCATAGCCAATTCAATATGGCGTATATGGACTCATGCCAATTCAATATGGTGGATCTGGACCTGT
GCCAATTCAATATGGCGTATATGGACTCGTGCCAATTCAATATGGTGGATCTGGACCCCAGCCAATTCAA
TATGGCGGACTTGGCACCATGCCAATTCAATATGGCGGACTTGGCACTGTGCCAACTGGGGAGGGGTCTA
CTTGGCACGGTGCCAAGTTTGAGGAGGGGTCTTGGCCCTGTGCCAAGTCCGCCATATTGAATTGGCATGG
TGCCAATAATGGCGGCCATATTGGCTATATGCCAGGATCAATATATAGGCAATATCCAATATGGCCCTAT
GCCAATATGGCTATTGGCCAGGTTCAATACTATGTATTGGCCCTATGCCATATAGTATTCCATATATGGG
TTTTCCTATTGACGTAGATAGCCCCTCCCAATGGGCGGTCCCATATACCATATATGGGGCTTCCTAATAC
CGCCCATAGCCACTCCCCCATTGACGTCAATGGTCTCTATATATGGTCTTTCCTATTGACGTCATATGGG
CGGTCCTATTGACGTATATGGCGCCTCCCCCATTGACGTCAATTACGGTAAATGGCCCGCCTGGCTCAAT
GCCCATTGACGTCAATAGGACCACCCACCATTGACGTCAATGGGATGGCTCATTGCCCATTCATATCCGT
TCTCACGCCCCCTATTGACGTCAATGACGGTAAATGGCCCACTTGGCAGTACATCAATATCTATTAATAG
TAACTTGGCAAGTACATTACTATTGGAAGGACGCCAGGGTACATTGGCAGTACTCCCATTGACGTCAATG
GCGGTAAATGGCCCGCGATGGCTGCCAAGTACATCCCCATTGACGTCAATGGGGAGGGGCAATGACGCAA
ATGGGCGTTCCATTGACGTAAATGGGCGGTAGGCGTGCCTAATGGGAGGTCTATATAAGCAATGCTCGTT
TAGGGAAC
Features (pLannotate 1.2.2; 17 found; start..end, strand, type, name):
     35..53      +  promoter       SP6 promoter: promoter for bacteriophage SP6 RNA polymerase
    108..132     +  protein_bind   attB1: mutant version of attB; recombination site for the Gateway® BP reaction BP Clonase™
    478..1179    +  CDS            Superfolder GFP: Superfolder GFP is a basic (constitutively fluorescent) green fluorescent protein published in 2005, derived from Aequorea victoria. It is reported to be a very rapidly-maturing weak dimer.
   1660..1684    -  protein_bind   attB2: mutant version of attB; recombination site for the Gateway® BP reaction BP Clonase™
   1707..1724    -  promoter       T7 promoter (fragment): promoter for bacteriophage T7 RNA polymerase
   1729..1863    -  polyA_signal   SV40 poly(A) signal: SV40 polyadenylation signal
   1976..1994    -  promoter       T3 promoter: promoter for bacteriophage T3 RNA polymerase
   2039..2055    -  protein_bind   lac operator: The lac repressor binds to the lac operator to inhibit transcription in E. coli. This inhibition can be relieved by adding lactose or isopropyl-β-D-thiogalactopyranoside (IPTG). lac repressor encoded by lacI
   2063..2093    -  promoter       lac promoter: promoter for the E. coli lac operon
   2108..2129    -  protein_bind   CAP binding site: CAP binding activates transcription in the presence of cAMP. E. coli catabolite activator protein
   2142..2234    -  CDS            lacI (fragment): lac repressor; lacI; The lac repressor binds to the lac operator to inhibit transcription in E. coli. This inhibition can be relieved by adding lactose or isopropyl-β-D-thiogalactopyranoside (IPTG).
   2417..3005    -  rep_origin     ori: high-copy-number ColE1/pMB1/pBR322/pUC origin of replication
   3176..4036    -  CDS            AmpR: β-lactamase; bla; confers resistance to ampicillin, carbenicillin, and related antibiotics
   4037..4141    -  promoter       AmpR promoter: bla
   4194..4622    -  rep_origin     f1 ori (sequence partly withheld): f1 bacteriophage origin of replication; arrow indicates direction of (+) strand synthesis
   4627..4693    -  CDS            lacZα (fragment): LacZα fragment of β-galactosidase; lacZ fragment
   4696..5680    +  promoter       CMV IE94 promoter: enhancer/promoter region of simian cytomegalovirus major immediate early transcription unit IE94
