>Addgene plasmid #107807 | pHBS1256 TDP43 RRM-GFP W385G | addgene full sequence | sequence record 207921 | Addgene NGS Result
TTAGGGAACCGCCATTCTGCCTGGGGACGTCGGAGCAAGCTTGATTTAGGTGACACTATAGAATACAAGC
TACTTGTTCTTTTTGCAGGATCCCATCGATTCGAATTCAAGGATCAACAAGTTTGTACAAAAAAGCAGGC
TGGCGCCGGTACCACCGGTGCCACCATGGGATCCATGTCTGAATATATTCGGGTAACCGAAGATGAGAAC
GATGAGCCCATTGAAATACCATCGGAAGACGATGGGACGGTGCTGCTCTCCACGGTTACAGCCCAGTTTC
CAGGGGCGTGTGGGCTTCGCTACAGGAATCCAGTGTCTCAGTGTATGAGAGGTGTCCGGCTGGTAGAAGG
AATTCTGCATGCCCCAGATGCTGGCTGGGGAAATCTGGTGTATGTTGTCAACTATCCAAAAGATAACAAA
AGAAAAATGGATGAGACAGATGCTTCATCAGCAGTGAAAGTGAAAAGAGCAGTCCAGAAAACATCCAGTA
AAGGAGAGGAACTATTTACAGGTACTGTGCCTATCAAAGTCGAGCTGGACGGCGACGTAAACGGCCACAA
GTTCAGCGTGCGTGGCGAGGGCGAGGGCGATGCCACCGAGGGCAAGCTGACCCTGAAGTTCATCTGCACC
ACCGGCAAGCTGCCGGTGCCGTGGCCGACCCTCGTGACCACCCTGACCTACGGCGTGCAGTGCTTCAGCC
GCTACCCGGACCACATGAAGCGTCACGACTTCTTCAAGTCCGCCATGCCGGAAGGCTACGTCCAGGAGCG
CACCATCGAGTTCAAGGACGACGGCACCTACAAGACCCGCGCGGAGGTGAAGTTCGAGGGCGACACCCTG
GTGAACCGCATCGAGCTGAAGGGCAACGACTTCAAGGAGGACGGCAACATCCTGGGTCACAAGCTGGAGT
ACAACCACAACAGCCACAACGTCCGTATCGAAGCCGACAAGCAGAAGAACGGCATCAAGGCTAACTTCAA
GATCCGCCACAACGTTGAGGACGGCAGCCAGCAGGAAGCCGACCACAAACAGCAGAACACCCCGATCGGC
GACGGCCCGGTGCGCCTGCCGGACAACCACTATCTGAGCACCCAGACCACGCTGAGCAAAGACCCGAACG
AGAAGCGCGATCACATGGTCCTGAAGGAGTTCGTGACGGCAGCCGGTATCACTAAAGGTGAAGATGAAAG
TGGATCCAATGCCGAACCTAAGCACAATAGCAATAGACAGTTAGAAAGAAGTGGAAGATTTGGTGGTAAT
CCAGGTGGCTTTGGGAATCAGGGTGGATTTGGTAATAGCAGAGGGGGTGGAGCTGGTTTGGGAAACAATC
AAGGTAGTAATATGGGTGGTGGGATGAACTTTGGTGCGTTCAGCATTAATCCAGCCATGATGGCTGCCGC
CCAGGCAGCACTACAGAGCAGTTGGGGTATGATGGGCATGTTAGCCAGCCAGCAGAACCAGTCAGGCCCA
TCGGGTAATAACCAAAACCAAGGCAACATGCAGAGGGAGCCAAACCAGGCCTTCGGTTCTGGAAATAACT
CTTATAGTGGCTCTAATTCTGGTGCAGCAATTGGTGGGGGATCAGCATCCAATGCAGGGTCGGGCAGTGG
TTTTAATGGAGGCTTTGGCTCAAGCATGGATTCTAAGTCTTCTGGCTGGGGAATGTAGACCCAGCTTTCT
TGTACAAAGTGGTTGATCCTCTCGAGCCTCTAGAACTATAGTGAGTCGTATTACGTAGATCCAGACATGA
TAAGATACATTGATGAGTTTGGACAAACCACAACTAGAATGCAGTGAAAAAAATGCTTTATTTGTGAAAT
TTGTGATGCTATTGCTTTATTTGTAACCATTATAAGCTGCAATAAACAAGTTAACAACAACAATTGCATT
CATTTTATGTTTCAGGTTCAGGGGGAGGTGTGGGAGGTTTTTTAATTCGCGGCCGCGGCGCCAATGCATT
GGGCCCGGTACCCAGCTTTTGTTCCCTTTAGTGAGGGTTAATTGCGCGCTTGGCGTAATCATGGTCATAG
CTGTTTCCTGTGTGAAATTGTTATCCGCTCACAATTCCACACAACATACGAGCCGGGAGCATAAAGTGTA
AAGCCTGGGGTGCCTAATGAGTGAGCTAACTCACATTAATTGCGTTGCGCTCACTGCCCGCTTTCCAGTC
GGGAAACCTGTCGTGCCAGCTGCATTAATGAATCGGCCAACGCGCGGGGAGAGGCGGTTTGCGTATTGGG
CGCTCTTCCGCTTCCTCGCTCACTGACTCGCTGCGCTCGGTCGTTCGGCTGCGGCGAGCGGTATCAGCTC
ACTCAAAGGCGGTAATACGGTTATCCACAGAATCAGGGGATAACGCAGGAAAGAACATGTGAGCAAAAGG
CCAGCAAAAGGCCAGGAACCGTAAAAAGGCCGCGTTGCTGGCGTTTTTCCATAGGCTCCGCCCCCCTGAC
GAGCATCACAAAAATCGACGCTCAAGTCAGAGGTGGCGAAACCCGACAGGACTATAAAGATACCAGGCGT
TTCCCCCTGGAAGCTCCCTCGTGCGCTCTCCTGTTCCGACCCTGCCGCTTACCGGATACCTGTCCGCCTT
TCTCCCTTCGGGAAGCGTGGCGCTTTCTCATAGCTCACGCTGTAGGTATCTCAGTTCGGTGTAGGTCGTT
CGCTCCAAGCTGGGCTGTGTGCACGAACCCCCCGTTCAGCCCGACCGCTGCGCCTTATCCGGTAACTATC
GTCTTGAGTCCAACCCGGTAAGACACGACTTATCGCCACTGGCAGCAGCCACTGGTAACAGGATTAGCAG
AGCGAGGTATGTAGGCGGTGCTACAGAGTTCTTGAAGTGGTGGCCTAACTACGGCTACACTAGAAGAACA
GTATTTGGTATCTGCGCTCTGCTGAAGCCAGTTACCTTCGGAAAAAGAGTTGGTAGCTCTTGATCCGGCA
AACAAACCACCGCTGGTAGCGGTGGTTTTTTTGTTTGCAAGCAGCAGATTACGCGCAGAAAAAAAGGATC
TCAAGAAGATCCTTTGATCTTTTCTACGGGGTCTGACGCTCAGTGGAACGAAAACTCACGTTAAGGGATT
TTGGTCATGAGATTATCAAAAAGGATCTTCACCTAGATCCTTTTAAATTAAAAATGAAGTTTTAAATCAA
TCTAAAGTATATATGAGTAAACTTGGTCTGACAGTTACCAATGCTTAATCAGTGAGGCACCTATCTCAGC
GATCTGTCTATTTCGTTCATCCATAGTTGCCTGACTCCCCGTCGTGTAGATAACTACGATACGGGAGGGC
TTACCATCTGGCCCCAGTGCTGCAATGATACCGCGAGACCCACGCTCACCGGCTCCAGATTTATCAGCAA
TAAACCAGCCAGCCGGAAGGGCCGAGCGCAGAAGTGGTCCTGCAACTTTATCCGCCTCCATCCAGTCTAT
TAATTGTTGCCGGGAAGCTAGAGTAAGTAGTTCGCCAGTTAATAGTTTGCGCAACGTTGTTGCCATTGCT
ACAGGCATCGTGGTGTCACGCTCGTCGTTTGGTATGGCTTCATTCAGCTCCGGTTCCCAACGATCAAGGC
GAGTTACATGATCCCCCATGTTGTGCAAAAAAGCGGTTAGCTCCTTCGGTCCTCCGATCGTTGTCAGAAG
TAAGTTGGCCGCAGTGTTATCACTCATGGTTATGGCAGCACTGCATAATTCTCTTACTGTCATGCCATCC
GTAAGATGCTTTTCTGTGACTGGTGAGTACTCAACCAAGTCATTCTGAGAATAGTGTATGCGGCGACCGA
GTTGCTCTTGCCCGGCGTCAATACGGGATAATACCGCGCCACATAGCAGAACTTTAAAAGTGCTCATCAT
TGGAAAACGTTCTTCGGGGCGAAAACTCTCAAGGATCTTACCGCTGTTGAGATCCAGTTCGATGTAACCC
ACTCGTGCACCCAACTGATCTTCAGCATCTTTTACTTTCACCAGCGTTTCTGGGTGAGCAAAAACAGGAA
GGCAAAATGCCGCAAAAAAGGGAATAAGGGCGACACGGAAATGTTGAATACTCATACTCTTCCTTTTTCA
ATATTATTGAAGCATTTATCAGGGTTATTGTCTCATGAGCGGATACATATTTGAATGTATTTAGAAAAAT
AAACAAATAGGGGTTCCGCGCACATTTCCCCGAAAAGTGCCACCTAAATTGTAAGCGTTAATATTTTGTT
AAAATTCGCGTTAAATTTTTGTTAAATCAGCTCATTTTTTAACCAATAGGCCGAAATCGGCAAAATCCCT
TATAAATCAAAAGAATAGACCGAGATAGGGT
[37 nt withheld, positions 4302-4338]
AAAGAACGTGGACTCCAACGTCAAAGG
[49 nt withheld, positions 4366-4414]
T
[91 nt withheld, positions 4416-4506]
G
[124 nt withheld, positions 4508-4631]
CCCATTCGCCATTCAGGCTGCGCAACTGTTGGGAAGGGCGATCGGTGCGGGCCTCTTCGCTATTACGCCA
GTCGACCGCCAATTCAATATGGCGTATATGGACTCATGCCAATTCAATATGGTGGATCTGGACCTGTGCC
AATTCAATATGGCGTATATGGACTCGTGCCAATTCAATATGGTGGATCTGGACCCCAGCCAATTCAATAT
GGCGGACTTGGCACCATGCCAATTCAATATGGCGGACCTGGCACTGTGCCAACTGGGGAGGGGTCTACTT
GGCACGGTGCCAAGTTTGAGGAGGGGTCTTGGCCCTGTGCCAAGTCCGCCATATTGAATTGGCATGGTGC
CAATAATGGCGGCCATATTGGCTATATGCCAGGATCAATATATAGGCAATATCCAATATGGCCCTATGCC
AATATGGCTATTGGCCAGGTTCAATACTATGTATTGGCCCTATGCCATATAGTATTCCATATATGGGTTT
TCCTATTGACGTAGATAGCCCCTCCCAATGGGCGGTCCCATATACCATATATGGGGCTTCCTAATACCGC
CCATAGCCACTCCCCCATTGACGTCAATGGTCTCTATATATGGTCTTTCCTATTGACGTCATATGGGCGG
TCCTATTGACGTATATGGCGCCTCCCCCATTGACGTCAATTACGGTAAATGGCCCGCCTGGCTCAATGCC
CATTGACGTCAATAGGACCACCCACCATTGACGTCAATGGGATGGCTCATTGCCCATTCATATCCGTTCT
CACGCCCCCTATTGACGTCAATGACGGTAAATGGCCCACTTGGCAGTACATCAATATCTATTAATAGTAA
CTTGGCAAGTACATTACTATTGGAAGTACGCCAGGGTACATTGGCAGTACTCCCATTGACGTCAATGGCG
GTAAATGGCCCGCGATGGCTGCCAAGTACATCCCCATTGACGTCAATGGGGAGGGGCAATGACGCAAATG
GGCGTTCCATTGACGTAAATGGGCGGTAGGCGTGCCTAATGGGAGGTCTATATAAGCAATGCTCGT
Features (pLannotate 1.2.2; 17 found; start..end, strand, type, name):
     44..62      +  promoter       SP6 promoter: promoter for bacteriophage SP6 RNA polymerase
    117..141     +  protein_bind   attB1: mutant version of attB; recombination site for the Gateway® BP reaction BP Clonase™
    487..1188    +  CDS            Superfolder GFP: Superfolder GFP is a basic (constitutively fluorescent) green fluorescent protein published in 2005, derived from Aequorea victoria. It is reported to be a very rapidly-maturing weak dimer.
   1669..1693    -  protein_bind   attB2: mutant version of attB; recombination site for the Gateway® BP reaction BP Clonase™
   1716..1733    -  promoter       T7 promoter (fragment): promoter for bacteriophage T7 RNA polymerase
   1738..1872    -  polyA_signal   SV40 poly(A) signal: SV40 polyadenylation signal
   1985..2003    -  promoter       T3 promoter: promoter for bacteriophage T3 RNA polymerase
   2048..2064    -  protein_bind   lac operator: The lac repressor binds to the lac operator to inhibit transcription in E. coli. This inhibition can be relieved by adding lactose or isopropyl-β-D-thiogalactopyranoside (IPTG). lac repressor encoded by lacI
   2072..2102    -  promoter       lac promoter: promoter for the E. coli lac operon
   2117..2138    -  protein_bind   CAP binding site: CAP binding activates transcription in the presence of cAMP. E. coli catabolite activator protein
   2151..2243    -  CDS            lacI (fragment): lac repressor; lacI; The lac repressor binds to the lac operator to inhibit transcription in E. coli. This inhibition can be relieved by adding lactose or isopropyl-β-D-thiogalactopyranoside (IPTG).
   2426..3014    -  rep_origin     ori: high-copy-number ColE1/pMB1/pBR322/pUC origin of replication
   3185..4045    -  CDS            AmpR: β-lactamase; bla; confers resistance to ampicillin, carbenicillin, and related antibiotics
   4046..4150    -  promoter       AmpR promoter: bla
   4203..4631    -  rep_origin     f1 ori (sequence partly withheld): f1 bacteriophage origin of replication; arrow indicates direction of (+) strand synthesis
   4636..4702    -  CDS            lacZα (fragment): LacZα fragment of β-galactosidase; lacZ fragment
   4709..9       +  promoter       CMV IE94 promoter (across the origin): enhancer/promoter region of simian cytomegalovirus major immediate early transcription unit IE94
