[The description below was written by a language model from this plasmid's Addgene catalogue record and pLannotate feature annotations shown in this document.]
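Description:
pHBS1256 TDP43 RRM-GFP W385G is a mammalian expression plasmid built on the pCS2-Dest backbone, carrying a mutant human TARDBP (TDP-43) insert assembled by Gibson cloning. It is maintained in E. coli as a high-copy plasmid through a ColE1/pUC-type origin and selected with ampicillin via the β-lactamase gene. An f1 origin and remnants of the lac region (lac promoter and operator, CAP site, lacI and lacZα fragments) are backbone carry-over.

The expression cassette is driven by the simian cytomegalovirus IE94 enhancer/promoter typical of pCS2 vectors and terminated by an SV40 polyadenylation signal. An SP6 promoter lies just downstream of the CMV element, which would permit in vitro transcription of sense RNA, and T7 (fragment) and T3 promoters sit on the opposite strand beyond the insert. The insert lies between attB1 and attB2 Gateway recombination sites. Within this interval the annotation software recognises only a superfolder GFP coding sequence, flanked by several hundred unannotated bases on each side. These flanks presumably hold the TDP-43-derived portions. The name "RRM-GFP" suggests that GFP occupies the position of the RNA recognition motifs, but the record does not state the exact architecture.

The catalogue describes the insert as a liquid-liquid phase separation (LLPS) reporter bearing a W385G substitution. The stated purpose is to test how sequence affects TDP43 droplet properties, with GFP fluorescence presumably allowing droplets to be visualised in transfected cells. The two sequence records, depositor-supplied and sequencing-derived, differ by only three nucleotides in length and carry the same set of annotated features, shifted by their different start coordinates.
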