Addgene plasmid #107807: pHBS1256 TDP43 RRM-GFP W385G
Purpose: To test the effect of sequence on TDP43 droplet properties
Depositing lab: Rajat Rohatgi. Depositing organization: Stanford University. Publication: Phase separation-deficient TDP43 remains functional in splicing. Schmidt HB, Barreau A, Rohatgi R. Nat Commun. 2019 Oct 25;10(1):4890. doi: 10.1038/s41467-019-12740-2. PubMed 31653829.
Backbone
  Vector backbone: pCS2-Dest
  Vector type: Mammalian Expression
Growth in bacteria
  Bacterial resistance: Ampicillin, 100 μg/mL
  Growth temperature: 37°C
  Growth strain: DH5alpha
  Copy number: High Copy
Gene/Insert
  Gene/Insert name: TARDBP mutant
  Species: H. sapiens (human)
  Mutation: W385G mutation in LLPS reporter
  Entrez Gene: TARDBP (a.k.a. ALS10, TDP-43)
  Cloning method: Gibson Cloning
Terms and licenses: Academic/Nonprofit Terms; Industry Terms: Not Available to Industry
How to cite: pHBS1256 TDP43 RRM-GFP W385G was a gift from Rajat Rohatgi (Addgene plasmid # 107807 ; http://n2t.net/addgene:107807 ; RRID:Addgene_107807)
